Addgene plasmid #192876: AV0.1-CWS-Cre-tdT
Purpose: coexpression of Cre and tdT
Depositing lab: Kazuhiro Oka. Depositing organization: Baylor College of Medicine.
Backbone
  Vector backbone: AV0.1
  Vector type: AAV
Growth in bacteria
  Bacterial resistance: Ampicillin, 100 μg/mL
  Growth temperature: 37°C
  Growth strain: NEB Stable
  Copy number: High Copy
Gene/Insert
  Gene/Insert name: Cre-P2A-tdTomato
  Species: Synthetic
  Insert size (bp): 2599
  Cloning method: Unknown
Terms and licenses: Academic/Nonprofit Terms; Industry Terms: Not Available to Industry
How to cite: AV0.1-CWS-Cre-tdT was a gift from Kazuhiro Oka (Addgene plasmid # 192876 ; http://n2t.net/addgene:192876 ; RRID:Addgene_192876)
