[The description below was written by a language model from this plasmid's Addgene catalogue record and pLannotate feature annotations shown in this document.]
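Description:
AV0.1-CWS-Cre-tdT is an AAV transfer (cis) plasmid of about 7 kb built on the AV0.1 backbone and intended for packaging a recombinant adeno-associated virus genome that coexpresses Cre recombinase and the red fluorescent protein tdTomato. It is propagated in E. coli as a high-copy plasmid from a ColE1/pUC-type origin under ampicillin selection (AmpR with its bla promoter). The backbone also carries an f1 phage origin and small remnants of the pBR322 bom and rop regions. The recorded use of a recombination-deficient growth strain fits the need to keep the repeat-rich ITRs stable.

The expression cassette lies between AAV2 inverted terminal repeats, which supply the cis signals for genome replication and encapsidation. The right-hand ITR is annotated in full, whereas the left one is detected only as two short fragments, so the feature table does not confirm whether it is intact. Within the ITRs, the human CMV immediate-early enhancer and promoter drive a single synthetic open reading frame recorded as Cre-P2A-tdTomato (about 2.6 kb). The P2A linker is not annotated separately but would occupy the short gap between the two coding sequences, where ribosomal skipping yields separate Cre and tdTomato proteins from one transcript. A WPRE downstream enhances transcript stability and expression, and an SV40 polyadenylation signal terminates the message; the "CWS" in the name plausibly reflects this CMV–WPRE–SV40 arrangement, though the record does not say so.

The construct is suited to delivering Cre to cells or tissues carrying loxP-flanked alleles or Cre-dependent reporters, with tdTomato fluorescence marking the transduced, Cre-expressing cells. The record does not state a capsid serotype or a specific target tissue.
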