Features (pLannotate 1.2.2; 16 found; start..end, strand, type, name):
     12..39      +  repeat_region  AAV2 ITR (fragment): inverted terminal repeat of adeno-associated virus serotype 2 inverted
     68..95      +  repeat_region  AAV2 ITR (fragment): inverted terminal repeat of adeno-associated virus serotype 2 inverted
    341..644     +  enhancer       CMV enhancer: human cytomegalovirus immediate early enhancer
    645..848     +  promoter       CMV promoter: human cytomegalovirus (CMV) immediate early promoter
    937..1962    +  CDS            cre: RECR_BPP1 - Experimental evidence at protein level: Swiss-Prot protein existence level 1. Catalyzes site-specific recombination between two 34-base- pair LOXP sites. Its role is to maintain the phage genome as a monomeric unit-copy plasmid in the lysogenic state. From Escherichia phage P1 (Bacteriophage P1).
   2035..3464    +  CDS            tdTomato (fragment): tandem dimeric (pseudo-monomeric) derivative of DsRed (Shaner et al., 2004) mammalian codon-optimized
   3495..4083    +  misc_feature   WPRE: woodchuck hepatitis virus posttranscriptional regulatory element
   4104..4185    +  polyA_signal   SV40 poly(A) signal: SV40 polyadenylation signal
   4238..4378    +  repeat_region  AAV2 ITR: inverted terminal repeat of adeno-associated virus serotype 2 inverted
   4383..4434    -  misc_feature   bom (fragment): basis of mobility region from pBR322
   4453..4908    +  rep_origin     f1 ori (sequence partly withheld): f1 bacteriophage origin of replication; arrow indicates direction of (+) strand synthesis
   4909..4958    -  misc_feature   bom (fragment): basis of mobility region from pBR322
   5060..5095    -  CDS            rop (fragment): Rop protein, which maintains plasmids at low copy number; rop
   5190..5294    +  promoter       AmpR promoter: bla
   5295..6155    +  CDS            AmpR: β-lactamase; bla; confers resistance to ampicillin, carbenicillin, and related antibiotics
   6326..6914    +  rep_origin     ori: high-copy-number ColE1/pMB1/pBR322/pUC origin of replication
>Addgene plasmid #192876 | AV0.1-CWS-Cre-tdT | addgene full sequence | sequence record 378823 | Addgene NGS Result
CCTGCAGGCAGCTGCGCGCTCGCTCGCTCACTGAGGCCGCCCGGGCGTCGGGCGACCTTTGGTCGCCCGG
CCTCAGTGAGCGAGCGAGCGCGCAGAGAGGGAGTGGCCAACTCCATCACTAGGGGTTCCTGCGGCCGTGG
AGTCGTGACGTGAATTACGTCATAGGGTTAGGGAGGTCCTGTATTAGAGGTCACGTGAGTGTTTTGCGAC
ATTTTGCGACACCATGTGGTCACGCTGGGTATTTAAGCCCGAGTGAGCACGCAGGGTCTCCATACGCGCC
TAGTTATTAATAGTAATCAATTACGGGGTCATTAGTTCATAGCCCATATATGGAGTTCCGCGTTACATAA
CTTACGGTAAATGGCCCGCCTGGCTGACCGCCCAACGACCCCCGCCCATTGACGTCAATAATGACGTATG
TTCCCATAGTAACGCCAATAGGGACTTTCCATTGACGTCAATGGGTGGAGTATTTACGGTAAACTGCCCA
CTTGGCAGTACATCAAGTGTATCATATGCCAAGTACGCCCCCTATTGACGTCAATGACGGTAAATGGCCC
GCCTGGCATTATGCCCAGTACATGACCTTATGGGACTTTCCTACTTGGCAGTACATCTACGTATTAGTCA
TCGCTATTACCATGGTGATGCGGTTTTGGCAGTACATCAATGGGCGTGGATAGCGGTTTGACTCACGGGG
ATTTCCAAGTCTCCACCCCATTGACGTCAATGGGAGTTTGTTTTGGCACCAAAATCAACGGGACTTTCCA
AAATGTCGTAACAACTCCGCCCCATTGACGCAAATGGGCGGTAGGCGTGTACGGTGGGAGGTCTATATAA
GCAGAGCTGGTTTAGTGAACCGTCAGATCCGCTAGCAAGCTTGGATCCTTCGAAACCGGTGCTAGCACCA
TGGTGCCCAAGAAGAAGAGGAAAGTCTCCAACCTGCTGACTGTGCACCAAAACCTGCCTGCCCTCCCTGT
GGATGCCACCTCTGATGAAGTCAGGAAGAACCTGATGGACATGTTCAGGGACAGGCAGGCCTTCTCTGAA
CACACCTGGAAGATGCTCCTGTCTGTGTGCAGATCCTGGGCTGCCTGGTGCAAGCTGAACAACAGGAAAT
GGTTCCCTGCTGAACCTGAGGATGTGAGGGACTACCTCCTGTACCTGCAAGCCAGAGGCCTGGCTGTGAA
GACCATCCAACAGCACCTGGGCCAGCTCAACATGCTGCACAGGAGATCTGGCCTGCCTCGCCCTTCTGAC
TCCAATGCTGTGTCCCTGGTGATGAGGAGAATCAGAAAGGAGAATGTGGATGCTGGGGAGAGAGCCAAGC
AGGCCCTGGCCTTTGAACGCACTGACTTTGACCAAGTCAGATCCCTGATGGAGAACTCTGACAGATGCCA
GGACATCAGGAACCTGGCCTTCCTGGGCATTGCCTACAACACCCTGCTGCGCATTGCCGAAATTGCCAGA
ATCAGAGTGAAGGACATCTCCCGCACCGATGGTGGGAGAATGCTGATCCACATTGGCAGGACCAAGACCC
TGGTGTCCACAGCTGGTGTGGAGAAGGCCCTGTCCCTGGGGGTTACCAAGCTGGTGGAGAGATGGATCTC
TGTGTCTGGTGTGGCTGATGACCCCAACAACTACCTGTTCTGCCGGGTCAGAAAGAATGGTGTGGCTGCC
CCTTCTGCCACCTCCCAACTGTCCACCCGGGCCCTGGAAGGGATCTTTGAGGCCACCCACCGCCTGATCT
ATGGTGCCAAGGATGACTCTGGGCAGAGATACCTGGCCTGGTCTGGCCACTCTGCCAGAGTGGGTGCTGC
CAGGGACATGGCCAGGGCTGGTGTGTCCATCCCTGAAATCATGCAGGCTGGTGGCTGGACCAATGTGAAC
ATTGTGATGAACTACATCAGAAACCTGGACTCTGAGACTGGGGCCATGGTGAGGCTGCTCGAGGATGGGG
ACGTTAACGGAAGCGGAGCCACTAACTTCTCCCTGTTGAAACAAGCAGGGGATGTCGAAGAGAATCCCGG
GCCAATGGTGAGCAAGGGCGAGGAGGTCATCAAAGAGTTCATGCGCTTCAAGGTGCGCATGGAGGGCTCC
ATGAACGGCCACGAGTTCGAGATCGAGGGCGAGGGCGAGGGCCGCCCCTACGAGGGCACCCAGACCGCCA
AGCTGAAGGTGACCAAGGGCGGCCCCCTGCCCTTCGCCTGGGACATCCTGTCCCCCCAGTTCATGTACGG
CTCCAAGGCGTACGTGAAGCACCCCGCCGACATCCCCGATTACAAGAAGCTGTCCTTCCCCGAGGGCTTC
AAGTGGGAGCGCGTGATGAACTTCGAGGACGGCGGTCTGGTGACCGTGACCCAGGACTCCTCCCTGCAGG
ACGGCACGCTGATCTACAAGGTGAAGATGCGCGGCACCAACTTCCCCCCCGACGGCCCCGTAATGCAGAA
GAAGACCATGGGCTGGGAGGCCTCCACCGAGCGCCTGTACCCCCGCGACGGCGTGCTGAAGGGCGAGATC
CACCAGGCCCTGAAGCTGAAGGACGGCGGCCACTACCTGGTGGAGTTCAAGACCATCTACATGGCCAAGA
AGCCCGTGCAACTGCCCGGCTACTACTACGTGGACACCAAGCTGGACATCACCTCCCACAACGAGGACTA
CACCATCGTGGAACAGTACGAGCGCTCCGAGGGCCGCCACCACCTGTTCCTGGGGCATGGCATCGGCAGC
ACCGGCAGCGGCAGCTCCGGCACCGCCTCCTCCGAGGACAACAACATGGCCGTCATCAAAGAGTTCATGC
GCTTCAAGGTGCGCATGGAGGGCTCCATGAACGGCCACGAGTTCGAGATCGAGGGCGAGGGCGAGGGCCG
CCCCTACGAGGGCACCCAGACCGCCAAGCTGAAGGTGACCAAGGGCGGCCCCCTGCCCTTCGCCTGGGAC
ATCCTGTCCCCCCAGTTCATGTACGGCTCCAAGGCGTACGTGAAGCACCCCGCCGACATCCCCGATTACA
AGAAGCTGTCCTTCCCCGAGGGCTTCAAGTGGGAGCGCGTGATGAACTTCGAGGACGGCGGTCTGGTGAC
CGTGACCCAGGACTCCTCCCTGCAGGACGGCACGCTGATCTACAAGGTGAAGATGCGCGGCACCAACTTC
CCCCCCGACGGCCCCGTAATGCAGAAGAAGACCATGGGCTGGGAGGCCTCCACCGAGCGCCTGTACCCCC
GCGACGGCGTGCTGAAGGGCGAGATCCACCAGGCCCTGAAGCTGAAGGACGGCGGCCACTACCTGGTGGA
GTTCAAGACCATCTACATGGCCAAGAAGCCCGTGCAACTGCCCGGCTACTACTACGTGGACACCAAGCTG
GACATCACCTCCCACAACGAGGACTACACCATCGTGGAACAGTACGAGCGCTCCGAGGGCCGCCACCACC
TGTTCCTGTACGGCATGGACGAGCTGTACAAGTAAGGCGCGCCCCTGCAGGGAATTCTATCGATAATCAA
CCTCTGGATTACAAAATTTGTGAAAGATTGACTGGTATTCTTAACTATGTTGCTCCTTTTACGCTATGTG
GATACGCTGCTTTAATGCCTTTGTATCATGCTATTGCTTCCCGTATGGCTTTCATTTTCTCCTCCTTGTA
TAAATCCTGGTTGCTGTCTCTTTATGAGGAGTTGTGGCCCGTTGTCAGGCAACGTGGCGTGGTGTGCACT
GTGTTTGCTGACGCAACCCCCACTGGTTGGGGCATTGCCACCACCTGTCAGCTCCTTTCCGGGACTTTCG
CTTTCCCCCTCCCTATTGCCACGGCGGAACTCATCGCCGCCTGCCTTGCCCGCTGCTGGACAGGGGCTCG
GCTGTTGGGCACTGACAATTCCGTGGTGTTGTCGGGGAAATCATCGTCCTTTCCTTGGCTGCTCGCCTGT
GTTGCCACCTGGATTCTGCGCGGGACGTCCTTCTGCTACGTCCCTTCGGCCCTCAATCCAGCGGACCTTC
CTTCCCGCGGCCTGCTGCCGGCTCTGCGGCCTCTTCCGCGTCTTCGCCTTCGCCCTCAGACGAGTCGGAT
CTCCCTTTGGGCCGCCTCCCCGCATCGATAAGTAAGTGACTAGAACTTGTTTATTGCAGCTTATAATGGT
TACAAATAAAGCAATAGCATCACAAATTTCACAAATAAAGCATTTTTTTCACTGCATTCTAGTTGTGGTT
TGTCCAAACTCATCTGCACGCGTGGCGCGTCGGCCGCAGGAACCCCTAGTGATGGAGTTGGCCACTCCCT
CTCTGCGCGCTCGCTCGCTCACTGAGGCCGGGCGACCAAAGGTCGCCCGACGCCCGGGCTTTGCCCGGGC
GGCCTCAGTGAGCGAGCGAGCGCGCAGCTGCCTGCAGGGGCGCCTGATGCGGTATTTTCTCCTTACGCAT
CTGTGCGGTATTTCACACCGCATA
[95 nt withheld, positions 4435-4529]
T
[46 nt withheld, positions 4531-4576]
C
[141 nt withheld, positions 4578-4718]
CCTTTGACGTTGGAGTCCACGTTCTTT
[37 nt withheld, positions 4746-4782]
ACTCTATCTCGGGCTATTCTTTTGATTTATAAGGGATTTTGCCGATTTCGGTCTATTGGTTAAAAAATGA
GCTGATTTAACAAAAATTTAACGCGAATTTTAACAAAATATTAACGTTTACAATTTTATGGTGCACTCTC
AGTACAATCTGCTCTGATGCCGCATAGTTAAGCCAGCCCCGACACCCGCCAACACCCGCTGACGCGCCCT
GACGGGCTTGTCTGCTCCCGGCATCCGCTTACAGACAAGCTGTGACCGTCTCCGGGAGCTGCATGTGTCA
GAGGTTTTCACCGTCATCACCGAAACGCGCGAGACGAAAGGGCCTCGTGATACGCCTATTTTTATAGGTT
AATGTCATGATAATAATGGTTTCTTAGACGTCAGGTGGCACTTTTCGGGGAAATGTGCGCGGAACCCCTA
TTTGTTTATTTTTCTAAATACATTCAAATATGTATCCGCTCATGAGACAATAACCCTGATAAATGCTTCA
ATAATATTGAAAAAGGAAGAGTATGAGTATTCAACATTTCCGTGTCGCCCTTATTCCCTTTTTTGCGGCA
TTTTGCCTTCCTGTTTTTGCTCACCCAGAAACGCTGGTGAAAGTAAAAGATGCTGAAGATCAGTTGGGTG
CACGAGTGGGTTACATCGAACTGGATCTCAACAGCGGTAAGATCCTTGAGAGTTTTCGCCCCGAAGAACG
TTTTCCAATGATGAGCACTTTTAAAGTTCTGCTATGTGGCGCGGTATTATCCCGTATTGACGCCGGGCAA
GAGCAACTCGGTCGCCGCATACACTATTCTCAGAATGACTTGGTTGAGTACTCACCAGTCACAGAAAAGC
ATCTTACGGATGGCATGACAGTAAGAGAATTATGCAGTGCTGCCATAACCATGAGTGATAACACTGCGGC
CAACTTACTTCTGACAACGATCGGAGGACCGAAGGAGCTAACCGCTTTTTTGCACAACATGGGGGATCAT
GTAACTCGCCTTGATCGTTGGGAACCGGAGCTGAATGAAGCCATACCAAACGACGAGCGTGACACCACGA
TGCCTGTAGCAATGGCAACAACGTTGCGCAAACTATTAACTGGCGAACTACTTACTCTAGCTTCCCGGCA
ACAATTAATAGACTGGATGGAGGCGGATAAAGTTGCAGGACCACTTCTGCGCTCGGCCCTTCCGGCTGGC
TGGTTTATTGCTGATAAATCTGGAGCCGGTGAGCGTGGGTCTCGCGGTATCATTGCAGCACTGGGGCCAG
ATGGTAAGCCCTCCCGTATCGTAGTTATCTACACGACGGGGAGTCAGGCAACTATGGATGAACGAAATAG
ACAGATCGCTGAGATAGGTGCCTCACTGATTAAGCATTGGTAACTGTCAGACCAAGTTTACTCATATATA
CTTTAGATTGATTTAAAACTTCATTTTTAATTTAAAAGGATCTAGGTGAAGATCCTTTTTGATAATCTCA
TGACCAAAATCCCTTAACGTGAGTTTTCGTTCCACTGAGCGTCAGACCCCGTAGAAAAGATCAAAGGATC
TTCTTGAGATCCTTTTTTTCTGCGCGTAATCTGCTGCTTGCAAACAAAAAAACCACCGCTACCAGCGGTG
GTTTGTTTGCCGGATCAAGAGCTACCAACTCTTTTTCCGAAGGTAACTGGCTTCAGCAGAGCGCAGATAC
CAAATACTGTTCTTCTAGTGTAGCCGTAGTTAGGCCACCACTTCAAGAACTCTGTAGCACCGCCTACATA
CCTCGCTCTGCTAATCCTGTTACCAGTGGCTGCTGCCAGTGGCGATAAGTCGTGTCTTACCGGGTTGGAC
TCAAGACGATAGTTACCGGATAAGGCGCAGCGGTCGGGCTGAACGGGGGGTTCGTGCACACAGCCCAGCT
TGGAGCGAACGACCTACACCGAACTGAGATACCTACAGCGTGAGCTATGAGAAAGCGCCACGCTTCCCGA
AGGGAGAAAGGCGGACAGGTATCCGGTAAGCGGCAGGGTCGGAACAGGAGAGCGCACGAGGGAGCTTCCA
GGGGGAAACGCCTGGTATCTTTATAGTCCTGTCGGGTTTCGCCACCTCTGACTTGAGCGTCGATTTTTGT
GATGCTCGTCAGGGGGGCGGAGCCTATGGAAAAACGCCAGCAACGCGGCCTTTTTACGGTTCCTGGCCTT
TTGCTGGCCTTTTGCTCACATGT
